>Addgene plasmid #66209 | ADORA1-Tango | depositor partial sequence | sequence record 113031 | empty Tango
GACGGATCGGGAGATCTCCCGATCCCCTATGGTGCACTCTCAGTACAATCTGCTCTGATGCCGCATAGTT
AAGCCAGTATCTGCTCCCTGCTTGTGTGTTGGAGGTCGCTGAGTAGTGCGCGAGCAAAATTTAAGCTACA
ACAAGGCAAGGCTTGACCGACAATTGCATGAAGAATCTGCTTAGGGTTAGGCGTTTTGCGCTGCTTCGCG
ATGTACGGGCCAGATATACGCGTTGACATTGATTATTGACTAGTTATTAATAGTAATCAATTACGGGGTC
ATTAGTTCATAGCCCATATATGGAGTTCCGCGTTACATAACTTACGGTAAATGGCCCGCCTGGCTGACCG
CCCAACGACCCCCGCCCATTGACGTCAATAATGACGTATGTTCCCATAGTAACGCCAATAGGGACTTTCC
ATTGACGTCAATGGGTGGAGTATTTACGGTAAACTGCCCACTTGGCAGTACATCAAGTGTATCATATGCC
AAGTACGCCCCCTATTGACGTCAATGACGGTAAATGGCCCGCCTGGCATTATGCCCAGTACATGACCTTA
TGGGACTTTCCTACTTGGCAGTACATCTACGTATTAGTCATCGCTATTACCATGGTGATGCGGTTTTGGC
AGTACATCAATGGGCGTGGATAGCGGTTTGACTCACGGGGATTTCCAAGTCTCCACCCCATTGACGTCAA
TGGGAGTTTGTTTTGGCACCAAAATCAACGGGACTTTCCAAAATGTCGTAACAACTCCGCCCCATTGACG
CAAATGGGCGGTAGGCGTGTACGGTGGGAGGTCTATATAAGCAGAGCTCTCTGGCTAACTAGAGAACCCA
CTGCTTACTGGCTTATCGAAATTAATACGACTCACTATAGGGAGACCCAAGCTGGCTAGCGTTTAAACTT
AAGCTTGGTACCGAGCTCGGATCCACTAGTCCAGTGTGGTGGAATTCTGCAGATATCCAGCACAGTGGCG
GCCGCGCCACCATGAAGACGATCATCGCCCTGAGCTACATCTTCTGCCTGGTATTCGCCGACTACAAGGA
CGATGATGACGCCAGCATCGATACCGGTGGACGCACCCCACCCAGCCTGGGTCCCCAAGATGAGTCCTGC
ACCACCGCCAGCTCCTCCCTGGCCAAGGACACTTCATCGACCGGTGAGAACCTGTACTTCCAGCTAAGAT
TAGATAAAAGTAAAGTGATTAACAGCGCATTAGAGCTGCTTAATGAGGTCGGAATCGAAGGTTTAACAAC
CCGTAAACTCGCCCAGAAGCTAGGTGTAGAGCAGCCTACATTGTATTGGCATGTAAAAAATAAGCGGGCT
TTGCTCGACGCCTTAGCCATTGAGATGTTAGATAGGCACCATACTCACTTTTGCCCTTTAGAAGGGGAAA
GCTGGCAAGATTTTTTACGTAATAACGCTAAAAGTTTTAGATGTGCTTTACTAAGTCATCGCGATGGAGC
AAAAGTACATTTAGGTACACGGCCTACAGAAAAACAGTATGAAACTCTCGAAAATCAATTAGCCTTTTTA
TGCCAACAAGGTTTTTCACTAGAGAATGCATTATATGCACTCAGCGCTGTGGGGCATTTTACTTTAGGTT
GCGTATTGGAAGATCAAGAGCATCAAGTCGCTAAAGAAGAAAGGGAAACACCTACTACTGATAGTATGCC
GCCATTATTACGACAAGCTATCGAATTATTTGATCACCAAGGTGCAGAGCCAGCCTTCTTATTCGGCCTT
GAATTGATCATATGCGGATTAGAAAAACAACTTAAATGTGAAAGTGGGTCCGCGTACAGCCGCGCGCGTA
CGAAAAACAATTACGGGTCTACCATCGAGGGCCTGCTCGATCTCCCGGACGACGACGCCCCCGAAGAGGC
GGGGCTGGCGGCTCCGCGCCTGTCCTTTCTCCCCGCGGGACACACGCGCAGACTGTCGACGGCCCCCCCG
ACCGATGTCAGCCTGGGGGACGAGCTCCACTTAGACGGCGAGGACGTGGCGATGGCGCATGCCGACGCGC
TAGACGATTTCGATCTGGACATGTTGGGGGACGGGGATTCCCCGGGTCCGGGATTTACCCCCCACGACTC
CGCCCCCTACGGCGCTCTGGATATGGCCGACTTCGAGTTTGAGCAGATGTTTACCGATGCCCTTGGAATT
GACGAGTACGGTGGGTAGCTCGAGTCTAGAGGGCCCGTTTAAACCCGCTGATCAGCCTCGACTGTGCCTT
CTAGTTGCCAGCCATCTGTTGTTTGCCCCTCCCCCGTGCCTTCCTTGACCCTGGAAGGTGCCACTCCCAC
TGTCCTTTCCTAATAAAATGAGGAAATTGCATCGCATTGTCTGAGTAGGTGTCATTCTATTCTGGGGGGT
GGGGTGGGGCAGGACAGCAAGGGGGAGGATTGGGAAGACAATAGCAGGCATGCTGGGGATGCGGTGGGCT
CTATGGCTTCTGAGGCGGAAAGAACCAGCTGGGGCTCTAGGGGGTATCCCC
[124 nt withheld, positions 2502-2625]
C
[91 nt withheld, positions 2627-2717]
A
[49 nt withheld, positions 2719-2767]
CCTTTGACGTTGGAGTCCACGTTCTTT
[37 nt withheld, positions 2795-2831]
ACCCTATCTCGGTCTATTCTTTTGATTTATAAGGGATTTTGCCGATTTCGGCCTATTGGTTAAAAAATGA
GCTGATTTAACAAAAATTTAACGCGAATTAATTCTGTGGAATGTGTGTCAGTTAGGGTGTGGAAAGTCCC
CAGGCTCCCCAGCAGGCAGAAGTATGCAAAGCATGCATCTCAATTAGTCAGCAACCAGGTGTGGAAAGTC
CCCAGGCTCCCCAGCAGGCAGAAGTATGCAAAGCATGCATCTCAATTAGTCAGCAACCATAGTCCCGCCC
CTAACTCCGCCCATCCCGCCCCTAACTCCGCCCAGTTCCGCCCATTCTCCGCCCCATGGCTGACTAATTT
TTTTTATTTATGCAGAGGCCGAGGCCGCCTCTGCCTCTGAGCTATTCCAGAAGTAGTGAGGAGGCTTTTT
TGGAGGCCTAGGCTTTTGCAAAAAGCTCCCGGGAGCTTGTATATCCATTTTCGGATCTGATCAAGAGACA
GGATGAGGATCGTTTCGCATGATTGAACAAGATGGATTGCACGCAGGTTCTCCGGCCGCTTGGGTGGAGA
GGCTATTCGGCTATGACTGGGCACAACAGACAATCGGCTGCTCTGATGCCGCCGTGTTCCGGCTGTCAGC
GCAGGGGCGCCCGGTTCTTTTTGTCAAGACCGACCTGTCCGGTGCCCTGAATGAACTGCAGGACGAGGCA
GCGCGGCTATCGTGGCTGGCCACGACGGGCGTTCCTTGCGCAGCTGTGCTCGACGTTGTCACTGAAGCGG
GAAGGGACTGGCTGCTATTGGGCGAAGTGCCGGGGCAGGATCTCCTGTCATCTCACCTTGCTCCTGCCGA
GAAAGTATCCATCATGGCTGATGCAATGCGGCGGCTGCATACGCTTGATCCGGCTACCTGCCCATTCGAC
CACCAAGCGAAACATCGCATCGAGCGAGCACGTACTCGGATGGAAGCCGGTCTTGTCGATCAGGATGATC
TGGACGAAGAGCATCAGGGGCTCGCGCCAGCCGAACTGTTCGCCAGGCTCAAGGCGCGCATGCCCGACGG
CGAGGATCTCGTCGTGACCCATGGCGATGCCTGCTTGCCGAATATCATGGTGGAAAATGGCCGCTTTTCT
GGATTCATCGACTGTGGCCGGCTGGGTGTGGCGGACCGCTATCAGGACATAGCGTTGGCTACCCGTGATA
TTGCTGAAGAGCTTGGCGGCGAATGGGCTGACCGCTTCCTCGTGCTTTACGGTATCGCCGCTCCCGATTC
GCAGCGCATCGCCTTCTATCGCCTTCTTGACGAGTTCTTCTGAGCGGGACTCTGGGGTTCGAAATGACCG
ACCAAGCGACGCCCAACCTGCCATCACGAGATTTCGATTCCACCGCCGCCTTCTATGAAAGGTTGGGCTT
CGGAATCGTTTTCCGGGACGCCGGCTGGATGATCCTCCAGCGCGGGGATCTCATGCTGGAGTTCTTCGCC
CACCCCAACTTGTTTATTGCAGCTTATAATGGTTACAAATAAAGCAATAGCATCACAAATTTCACAAATA
AAGCATTTTTTTCACTGCATTCTAGTTGTGGTTTGTCCAAACTCATCAATGTATCTTATCATGTCTGTAT
ACCGTCGACCTCTAGCTAGAGCTTGGCGTAATCATGGTCATAGCTGTTTCCTGTGTGAAATTGTTATCCG
CTCACAATTCCACACAACATACGAGCCGGAAGCATAAAGTGTAAAGCCTGGGGTGCCTAATGAGTGAGCT
AACTCACATTAATTGCGTTGCGCTCACTGCCCGCTTTCCAGTCGGGAAACCTGTCGTGCCAGCTGCATTA
ATGAATCGGCCAACGCGCGGGGAGAGGCGGTTTGCGTATTGGGCGCTCTTCCGCTTCCTCGCTCACTGAC
TCGCTGCGCTCGGTCGTTCGGCTGCGGCGAGCGGTATCAGCTCACTCAAAGGCGGTAATACGGTTATCCA
CAGAATCAGGGGATAACGCAGGAAAGAACATGTGAGCAAAAGGCCAGCAAAAGGCCAGGAACCGTAAAAA
GGCCGCGTTGCTGGCGTTTTTCCATAGGCTCCGCCCCCCTGACGAGCATCACAAAAATCGACGCTCAAGT
CAGAGGTGGCGAAACCCGACAGGACTATAAAGATACCAGGCGTTTCCCCCTGGAAGCTCCCTCGTGCGCT
CTCCTGTTCCGACCCTGCCGCTTACCGGATACCTGTCCGCCTTTCTCCCTTCGGGAAGCGTGGCGCTTTC
TCATAGCTCACGCTGTAGGTATCTCAGTTCGGTGTAGGTCGTTCGCTCCAAGCTGGGCTGTGTGCACGAA
CCCCCCGTTCAGCCCGACCGCTGCGCCTTATCCGGTAACTATCGTCTTGAGTCCAACCCGGTAAGACACG
ACTTATCGCCACTGGCAGCAGCCACTGGTAACAGGATTAGCAGAGCGAGGTATGTAGGCGGTGCTACAGA
GTTCTTGAAGTGGTGGCCTAACTACGGCTACACTAGAAGAACAGTATTTGGTATCTGCGCTCTGCTGAAG
CCAGTTACCTTCGGAAAAAGAGTTGGTAGCTCTTGATCCGGCAAACAAACCACCGCTGGTAGCGGTTTTT
TTGTTTGCAAGCAGCAGATTACGCGCAGAAAAAAAGGATCTCAAGAAGATCCTTTGATCTTTTCTACGGG
GTCTGACGCTCAGTGGAACGAAAACTCACGTTAAGGGATTTTGGTCATGAGATTATCAAAAAGGATCTTC
ACCTAGATCCTTTTAAATTAAAAATGAAGTTTTAAATCAATCTAAAGTATATATGAGTAAACTTGGTCTG
ACAGTTACCAATGCTTAATCAGTGAGGCACCTATCTCAGCGATCTGTCTATTTCGTTCATCCATAGTTGC
CTGACTCCCCGTCGTGTAGATAACTACGATACGGGAGGGCTTACCATCTGGCCCCAGTGCTGCAATGATA
CCGCGAGACCCACGCTCACCGGCTCCAGATTTATCAGCAATAAACCAGCCAGCCGGAAGGGCCGAGCGCA
GAAGTGGTCCTGCAACTTTATCCGCCTCCATCCAGTCTATTAATTGTTGCCGGGAAGCTAGAGTAAGTAG
TTCGCCAGTTAATAGTTTGCGCAACGTTGTTGCCATTGCTACAGGCATCGTGGTGTCACGCTCGTCGTTT
GGTATGGCTTCATTCAGCTCCGGTTCCCAACGATCAAGGCGAGTTACATGATCCCCCATGTTGTGCAAAA
AAGCGGTTAGCTCCTTCGGTCCTCCGATCGTTGTCAGAAGTAAGTTGGCCGCAGTGTTATCACTCATGGT
TATGGCAGCACTGCATAATTCTCTTACTGTCATGCCATCCGTAAGATGCTTTTCTGTGACTGGTGAGTAC
TCAACCAAGTCATTCTGAGAATAGTGTATGCGGCGACCGAGTTGCTCTTGCCCGGCGTCAATACGGGATA
ATACCGCGCCACATAGCAGAACTTTAAAAGTGCTCATCATTGGAAAACGTTCTTCGGGGCGAAAACTCTC
AAGGATCTTACCGCTGTTGAGATCCAGTTCGATGTAACCCACTCGTGCACCCAACTGATCTTCAGCATCT
TTTACTTTCACCAGCGTTTCTGGGTGAGCAAAAACAGGAAGGCAAAATGCCGCAAAAAAGGGAATAAGGG
CGACACGGAAATGTTGAATACTCATACTCTTCCTTTTTCAATATTATTGAAGCATTTATCAGGGTTATTG
TCTCATGAGCGGATACATATTTGAATGTATTTAGAAAAATAAACAAATAGGGGTTCCGCGCACATTTCCC
CGAAAAGTGCCACCTGACGTC
