>Addgene plasmid #66209 | ADORA1-Tango | depositor partial sequence | sequence record 113032 | ADORA1
ATGCCTCCCAGTATATCCGCGTTCCAAGCTGCATACATTGGGATCGAAGTGCTTATCGCACTTGTGTCTG
TACCCGGGAATGTGCTGGTGATTTGGGCCGTGAAGGTTAATCAGGCACTGAGAGATGCTACATTTTGCTT
CATCGTCTCTTTGGCAGTGGCCGACGTCGCCGTGGGCGCTCTCGTCATTCCCCTCGCCATCCTGATTAAC
ATCGGACCTCAGACCTACTTTCACACCTGTCTGATGGTCGCATGCCCAGTGCTTATTCTTACCCAGAGCA
GCATCCTGGCACTTCTGGCAATCGCCGTTGACCGATACCTGAGAGTAAAGATCCCACTTCGGTACAAAAT
GGTGGTGACCCCCCGGCGAGCTGCTGTAGCTATAGCAGGATGTTGGATCTTGAGCTTTGTAGTTGGACTG
ACACCAATGTTTGGATGGAACAATCTCTCAGCTGTGGAGAGAGCCTGGGCAGCCAACGGGTCCATGGGCG
AGCCCGTCATTAAGTGTGAATTTGAGAAAGTCATCTCTATGGAGTATATGGTGTACTTCAATTTTTTCGT
GTGGGTGCTCCCGCCCCTCCTGCTTATGGTCCTGATCTATCTGGAGGTGTTTTATTTGATCCGGAAACAA
CTGAATAAGAAAGTTTCCGCCAGTTCCGGCGATCCGCAAAAATACTATGGTAAAGAGCTGAAAATCGCTA
AGAGTCTCGCTCTCATCCTCTTCTTGTTCGCTCTTAGCTGGCTTCCCCTCCATATTCTCAACTGCATAAC
TCTGTTCTGCCCCTCTTGTCACAAACCATCCATCCTGACTTACATTGCCATCTTTCTCACCCACGGAAAC
TCTGCTATGAACCCTATCGTGTACGCTTTTAGAATTCAGAAGTTTAGGGTGACTTTTTTGAAGATCTGGA
ACGACCACTTCCGGTGTCAGCCCGCCCCACCCATTGACGAGGACCTGCCAGAGGAACGGCCTGACGAC
