>Addgene plasmid #66209 | ADORA1-Tango | addgene partial sequence | sequence record 117007 | CMV-F 5'-CGCAAATGGGCGGTAGGCGTG-3'
TCTCTGGCTAACTAGAGAACCCACTGCTTACTGGCTTATCGAAATTAATACGACTCACTATAGGGAGACC
CAAGCTGGCTAGCGTTTAAACTTAAGCTTGGTACCGAGCTCGGATCCACTAGTCCAGTGTGGTGGAATTC
TGCAGATATCCAGCACAGTGGCGGCCGCGCCACCATGAAGACGATCATCGCCCTGAGCTACATCTTCTGC
CTGGTATTCGCCGACTACAAGGACGATGATGACGCCAGCATCGATATGCCTCCCAGTATATCCGCGTTCC
AAGCTGCATACATTGGGATCGAAGTGCTTATCGCACTTGTGTCTGTACCCGGGAATGTGCTGGTGATTTG
GGCCGTGAAGGTTAATCAGGCACTGAGAGATGCTACATTTTGCTTCATCGTCTCTTTGGCAGTGGCCGAC
GTCGCCGTGGGCGCTCTCGTCATTCCCCTCGCCATCCTGATTAACATCGGACCTCAGACCTACTTTCACA
CCTGTCTGATGGTCGCATGCCCAGTGCTTATTCTTACCCAGAGCAGCATCCTGGCACTTCTGGCAATCGC
CGTTGACCGATACCTGAGAGTAAAGATCCCACTTCGGTACAAAATGGTGGTGACCCCCCGGCGAGCTGCT
GTAGCTATAGCAGGATGTTGGATCTTGAGCTTTGTAGTTGGACTGACACCAATGTTTGGATGGAACAATC
TCTCAGCTGTGGAGAGAGCCTGGGCAGCCAACGGGTCCATGGGCGAGCCCGTCATTAAGTGTGAATTTGA
GAAAGTCATCTCTATGGAGTATATGGTGTACTTCAATTTTTTCGTGTGGGTGCTCCCGCCCCTCCTGCTT
ATGGTCCTGATCTATCTGGAGGTGTTTTATTTGATCCGGAAACAACTGAATAAGAAAGTTTCCGCCAGTT
CCGGCGATCCGCAAAAATACTATGGTAAAGAGCTGAAAATCGCTAAGAGTCTCGCTCTCATCCTCTTCTT
GTTCGCTCTAA
