>Addgene plasmid #66209 | ADORA1-Tango | addgene partial sequence | sequence record 117672 | Tet-R 5'-GGCGAGTTTACGGGTTGTTA-3'
CTCTATGCGCTGTTATCACTTTACTTTTATCTAATCTTAGCTGGAAGTACAGGTTCTCACCGGTCGATGA
AGTGTCCTTGGCCAGGGAGGAGCTGGCGGTGGTGCAGGACTCATCTTGGGGACCCAGGCTGGGTGGGGTG
CGTCCACCGGTATCGATGTCGTCAGGCCGTTCCTCTGGCAGGTCCTCGTCAATGGGTGGGGCGGGCTGAC
ACCGGAAGTGGTCGTTCCAGATCTTCAAAAAAGTCACCCTAAACTTCTGAATTCTAAAAGCGTACACGAT
AGGGTTCATAGCAGAGTTTCCGTGGGTGAGAAAGATGGCAATGTAAGTCAGGATGGATGGTTTGTGACAA
GAGGGGCAGAACAGAGTTATGCAGTTGAGAATATGGAGGGGAAGCCAGCTAAGAGCGAACAAGAAGAGGA
TGAGAGCGAGACTCTTAGCGATTTTCAGCTCTTTACCATAGTATTTTTGCGGATCGCCGGAACTGGCGGA
AACTTTCTTATTCAGTTGTTTCCGGATCAAATAAAACACCTCCAGATAGATCAGGACCATAAGCAGGAGG
GGCGGGAGCACCCACACGAAAAAATTGAAGTACACCATATACTCCATAGAGATGACTTTCTCAAATTCAC
ACTTAATGACGGGCTCGCCCATGGACCCGTTGGCTGCCCAGGCTCTCTCCACAGCTGAGAGATTGTTCCA
TCCAAACATTGGTGTCAGTCCAACTACAAAGCTCAAGATCCAACATCCTGCTATAGCTACAGCAGCTCGC
CGGGGGGTCACCACCATTTTGTACCGAAGTGGGATCTTTACTCTCAGGTATCGGTCAACGGCGATTGCCA
GAAGTGCCAGGATGCTGCTCTGGGTAAGAATAAGCACTGGGCATGCGACCATCAGACAGGTGTGAAAGTA
GGTCTGAGGTCCGATGTTAATCAGGATGGCGAGGGGAATGACGAGAGCGCCCACGGCGACGTCGGCCACT
GCCA
