[The description below was written by a language model from this plasmid's Addgene catalogue record.]
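Description:
ADORA1-Tango is a mammalian expression plasmid from the PRESTO-Tango collection, built in an "empty Tango" backbone that was itself derived from pcDNA3.1(+). It is propagated as a high-copy plasmid in E. coli under ampicillin selection, and it carries a neomycin resistance marker so that transfected mammalian cells can be selected with G418. The insert is the human adenosine A1 receptor gene (ADORA1, about 1 kb), cloned by restriction digestion into a NotI site at the 5′ end and expressed from the CMV promoter. The backbone supplies an N-terminal FLAG tag, which can be used to detect the receptor.

The depositor notes indicate that a tTA (tetracycline transactivator) sequence lies downstream of the receptor, consistent with the Tango design named in the stated purpose: transcriptional activation following arrestin translocation. In this type of assay, agonist activation of the receptor recruits arrestin, and this recruitment leads to release of the tethered transactivator, which then drives a reporter gene to give a transcriptional readout of receptor activity independent of G protein coupling preference. The record does not itemise the linker, protease cleavage site or other modules between the receptor and tTA, nor the reporter cell line. The depositor cautions that most vectors in this series carry an XbaI rather than an XhoI site downstream of tTA, so the identity of the 3′ site in a given clone should be confirmed by sequencing. The plasmid is one member of a set intended for parallel screening of ligands across the druggable human GPCR repertoire, and it was produced under a programme that develops tools for understudied drug-target families.
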