Addgene plasmid #66209: ADORA1-Tango
Purpose: Expression of G protein-coupled receptors for PRESTO-Tango: parallel receptorome expression and screening via transcriptional output, with transcriptional activation following arrestin translocation
Depositing lab: Bryan Roth. Depositing organization: University of North Carolina at Chapel Hill. Publication: PRESTO-Tango as an open-source resource for interrogation of the druggable human GPCRome. Kroeze WK, Sassano MF, Huang XP, Lansu K, McCorvy JD, Giguere PM, Sciaky N, Roth BL. Nat Struct Mol Biol. 2015 May;22(5):362-9. doi: 10.1038/nsmb.3014. Epub 2015 Apr 20. PubMed 25895059.
Backbone
  Vector backbone: empty Tango
  Backbone size w/o insert (bp): 6632
  Vector type: Mammalian Expression
  Selectable markers: Neomycin (select with G418)
Growth in bacteria
  Bacterial resistance: Ampicillin, 100 μg/mL
  Growth temperature: 37°C
  Growth strain: DH5alpha
  Copy number: High Copy
Gene/Insert
  Gene/Insert name: ADORA1
  Species: H. sapiens (human)
  Insert size (bp): 978
  Entrez Gene: ADORA1 (a.k.a. RDC7)
  Promoter: CMV
  Tag / fusion protein: FLAG (N terminal on backbone)
  Cloning method: Restriction Enzyme; 5′ cloning site NotI (not destroyed); 3′ cloning site XhoI (unknown if destroyed)
  Sequencing primers: 5′ CMV-F; 3′ Tet-R
Terms and licenses: Academic/Nonprofit Terms; Industry Terms: Not Available to Industry
Depositor comments: Please note: Most of the PRESTO-Tango vectors do not contain the XhoI cut site downstream of the tTA sequence and instead carry an XbaI site. If you need to perform an XhoI digest we recommend sequencing with a forward primer at the C-terminus of tTA to determine which of the two sites is present. Suggested primer: 5-gagctccacttagacggcgagg-3. Original backbone was pcDNA3.1(+). These plasmids were generated as part of the Illuminating the Druggable Genome (IDG) program sponsored by the NIH Common Fund. The goal of this program is to identify, gather, and distribute information and resources for proteins that currently are not well-studied yet belong to commonly drug-targeted protein families: protein kinases, non-olfactory G-protein coupled receptors (GPCRs), and ion channels. The IDG program is designed to develop fundamental research tools for understudied proteins, elucidate their function, and disseminate the IDG-related resources and data to the greater scientific community.
How to cite: ADORA1-Tango was a gift from Bryan Roth (Addgene plasmid # 66209 ; http://n2t.net/addgene:66209 ; RRID:Addgene_66209)
